Addgene plasmid #148553: pnEA-NpM-HsGIGYF1_33-71_AE
Purpose: Bacterial Expression of HsGIGYF1_33-71
Depositing lab: Elisa Izaurralde. Depositing organization: Max Planck Institute for Developmental Biology. Publication: GIGYF1/2 proteins use auxiliary sequences to selectively bind to 4EHP and repress target mRNA expression. Peter D, Weber R, Sandmeir F, Wohlbold L, Helms S, Bawankar P, Valkov E, Igreja C, Izaurralde E. Genes Dev. 2017 Jun 1;31(11):1147-1161. doi: 10.1101/gad.299420.117. Epub 2017 Jul 11. PubMed 28698298.
Backbone
  Vector backbone: Unknown
  Vector type: Bacterial Expression
Growth in bacteria
  Bacterial resistance: Ampicillin, 100 μg/mL
  Growth temperature: 37°C
  Growth strain: DH5alpha
  Copy number: Low Copy
Gene/Insert
  Gene/Insert name: HsGIGYF1_33-71
  Species: H. sapiens (human)
  Entrez Gene: GIGYF1 (a.k.a. GYF1, PERQ1)
  Cloning method: Unknown
Terms and licenses: Academic/Nonprofit Terms; Industry Terms: Not Available to Industry
Depositor comments: sequence extracted from NCBI: NM_022574.4 or Uniprot.: O75420 Plasmids from this collection were made available to the research community and donated after the lab closed. Please note that the sequence provided by the depositing laboratory may be theoretical/predicted or based on Sanger sequencing results. There may be discrepancies between sequencing results obtained by Addgene and the depositor sequence. If an Addgene verified sequence is not available, please contact before placing your order to request that our lab fully sequence the plasmid.
How to cite: pnEA-NpM-HsGIGYF1_33-71_AE was a gift from Elisa Izaurralde (Addgene plasmid # 148553 ; http://n2t.net/addgene:148553 ; RRID:Addgene_148553)
