[The description below was written by a language model from this plasmid's Addgene catalogue record and pLannotate feature annotations shown in this document.]
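Description:
pnEA-NpM-HsGIGYF1_33-71_AE is a 6.9 kb bacterial expression plasmid for producing a short fragment of human GIGYF1 (residues 33–71, per the insert name) as a fusion protein in E. coli. The catalogue lists the backbone as unknown, but the annotated features show a pBR322/pET-style architecture. It has a ColE1/pMB1-type origin accompanied by the bom mobility region and the rop gene, which holds copy number down and fits the recorded low-copy status. Selection is by ampicillin through a β-lactamase gene with its own promoter. Several disrupted fragments of the tetracycline resistance gene and its promoter remain as non-functional remnants of the parental vector.

The expression cassette is driven by a T7 promoter followed immediately by a lac operator and the efficient phage T7 gene 10 ribosome binding site. A plasmid-borne lacI gene supplies the repressor. Transcription therefore requires a host that provides T7 RNA polymerase and is induced with IPTG or lactose. The open reading frame begins with a maltose-binding protein lacking its signal sequence, so the fusion stays in the cytosol. This N-terminal MBP serves as a solubility and affinity tag. The roughly 126 bp GIGYF1 segment follows, and a T7 terminator closes the unit. A short annotation just upstream of the terminator matching a T7 gene 10-derived solubility tag is most likely vector-derived sequence, and the record does not show whether it is translated as part of the fusion.

The associated study concerns how GIGYF1/2 proteins bind 4EHP and repress target mRNAs. This suggests the construct was used to make recombinant GIGYF1 peptide for binding or structural work, although the record itself states only bacterial expression.
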