Features (pLannotate 1.2.2; 20 found; start..end, strand, type, name):
    104..208     +  promoter       AmpR promoter: bla
    209..1069    +  CDS            AmpR: β-lactamase; bla; confers resistance to ampicillin, carbenicillin, and related antibiotics
   1240..1828    +  rep_origin     ori: high-copy-number ColE1/pMB1/pBR322/pUC origin of replication
   2014..2156    -  misc_feature   bom: basis of mobility region from pBR322
   2258..2449    -  CDS            rop: Rop protein, which maintains plasmids at low copy number; rop
   2466..2846    +  CDS            YPB1_ECOLX: Protein predicted: Swiss-Prot protein existence level 4. From Escherichia coli.
   3088..3712    -  CDS            TcR (fragment): tetracycline efflux protein; tet; confers resistance to tetracycline
   3727..3748    -  protein_bind   CAP binding site: CAP binding activates transcription in the presence of cAMP. E. coli catabolite activator protein
   3761..4843    -  CDS            lacI: lac repressor; lacI; The lac repressor binds to the lac operator to inhibit transcription in E. coli. This inhibition can be relieved by adding lactose or isopropyl-β-D-thiogalactopyranoside (IPTG).
   4844..4921    -  promoter       lacI promoter: lacI
   4929..5208    -  CDS            TcR (fragment): tetracycline efflux protein; tet; confers resistance to tetracycline
   5230..5248    +  promoter       T7 promoter: promoter for bacteriophage T7 RNA polymerase
   5249..5273    +  protein_bind   lac operator: The lac repressor binds to the lac operator to inhibit transcription in E. coli. This inhibition can be relieved by adding lactose or isopropyl-β-D-thiogalactopyranoside (IPTG). lac repressor encoded by lacI
   5288..5310    +  RBS            RBS: efficient ribosome binding site from bacteriophage T7 gene 10 (Olins and Rangwala, 1989)
   5321..6417    +  CDS            MBP (fragment): maltose binding protein from E. coli; malE (mutated); This version of the gene does not encode a signal sequence, so MBP will remain in the cytosol.
   6454..6579    +  CDS            GIGYF1 (fragment): GGYF1_HUMAN - Also known as CDS2, PERQ1. Experimental evidence at protein level: Swiss-Prot protein existence level 1. May act cooperatively with GRB10 to regulate tyrosine kinase receptor signaling. May increase IGF1 receptor phosphorylation under IGF1 stimulation as well as phosphorylation of IRS1 and SHC1 (By similarity). From Homo sapiens (Human).
   6602..6651    +  CDS            SET1 (fragment): solubility-enhancement tag derived from T7 phage gene 10B
   6659..6706    +  terminator     T7 terminator: transcription terminator for bacteriophage T7 RNA polymerase
   6729..6833    -  CDS            TcR (fragment): tetracycline efflux protein; tet; confers resistance to tetracycline
   6881..6909    -  promoter       tet promoter: E. coli promoter for tetracycline efflux protein gene
>Addgene plasmid #148553 | pnEA-NpM-HsGIGYF1_33-71_AE | depositor full sequence | sequence record 291001 | Full Sequence
TTCTTGAAGACGAAAGGGCCTCGTGATACGCCTATTTTTATAGGTTAATGTCATGATAATAATGGTTTCT
TAGACGTCAGGTGGCACTTTTCGGGGAAATGTGCGCGGAACCCCTATTTGTTTATTTTTCTAAATACATT
CAAATATGTATCCGCTCATGAGACAATAACCCTGATAAATGCTTCAATAATATTGAAAAAGGAAGAGTAT
GAGTATTCAACATTTCCGTGTCGCCCTTATTCCCTTTTTTGCGGCATTTTGCCTTCCTGTTTTTGCTCAC
CCAGAAACGCTGGTGAAAGTAAAAGATGCTGAAGATCAGTTGGGTGCACGAGTGGGTTACATCGAACTGG
ATCTCAACAGCGGTAAGATCCTTGAGAGTTTTCGCCCCGAAGAACGTTTTCCAATGATGAGCACTTTTAA
AGTTCTGCTATGTGGCGCGGTATTATCCCGTGTTGACGCCGGGCAAGAGCAACTCGGTCGCCGCATACAC
TATTCTCAGAATGACTTGGTTGAGTACTCACCAGTCACAGAAAAGCATCTTACGGATGGCATGACAGTAA
GAGAATTATGCAGTGCTGCCATAACCATGAGTGATAACACTGCGGCCAACTTACTTCTGACAACGATCGG
AGGACCGAAGGAGCTAACCGCTTTTTTGCACAACATGGGGGATCATGTAACTCGCCTTGATCGTTGGGAA
CCGGAGCTGAATGAAGCCATACCAAACGACGAGCGTGACACCACGATGCCTGCAGCAATGGCAACAACGT
TGCGCAAACTATTAACTGGCGAACTACTTACTCTAGCTTCCCGGCAACAATTAATAGACTGGATGGAGGC
GGATAAAGTTGCAGGACCACTTCTGCGCTCGGCCCTTCCGGCTGGCTGGTTTATTGCTGATAAATCTGGA
GCCGGTGAGCGTGGGTCTCGCGGTATCATTGCAGCACTGGGGCCAGATGGTAAGCCCTCCCGTATCGTAG
TTATCTACACGACGGGGAGTCAGGCAACTATGGATGAACGAAATAGACAGATCGCTGAGATAGGTGCCTC
ACTGATTAAGCATTGGTAACTGTCAGACCAAGTTTACTCATATATACTTTAGATTGATTTAAAACTTCAT
TTTTAATTTAAAAGGATCTAGGTGAAGATCCTTTTTGATAATCTCATGACCAAAATCCCTTAACGTGAGT
TTTCGTTCCACTGAGCGTCAGACCCCGTAGAAAAGATCAAAGGATCTTCTTGAGATCCTTTTTTTCTGCG
CGTAATCTGCTGCTTGCAAACAAAAAAACCACCGCTACCAGCGGTGGTTTGTTTGCCGGATCAAGAGCTA
CCAACTCTTTTTCCGAAGGTAACTGGCTTCAGCAGAGCGCAGATACCAAATACTGTCCTTCTAGTGTAGC
CGTAGTTAGGCCACCACTTCAAGAACTCTGTAGCACCGCCTACATACCTCGCTCTGCTAATCCTGTTACC
AGTGGCTGCTGCCAGTGGCGATAAGTCGTGTCTTACCGGGTTGGACTCAAGACGATAGTTACCGGATAAG
GCGCAGCGGTCGGGCTGAACGGGGGGTTCGTGCACACAGCCCAGCTTGGAGCGAACGACCTACACCGAAC
TGAGATACCTACAGCGTGAGCTATGAGAAAGCGCCACGCTTCCCGAAGGGAGAAAGGCGGACAGGTATCC
GGTAAGCGGCAGGGTCGGAACAGGAGAGCGCACGAGGGAGCTTCCAGGGGGAAACGCCTGGTATCTTTAT
AGTCCTGTCGGGTTTCGCCACCTCTGACTTGAGCGTCGATTTTTGTGATGCTCGTCAGGGGGGCGGAGCC
TATGGAAAAACGCCAGCAACGCGGCCTTTTTACGGTTCCTGGCCTTTTGCTGGCCTTTTGCTCACATGTT
CTTTCCTGCGTTATCCCCTGATTCTGTGGATAACCGTATTACCGCCTTTGAGTGAGCTGATACCGCTCGC
CGCAGCCGAACGACCGAGCGCAGCGAGTCAGTGAGCGAGGAAGCGGAAGAGCGCCTGATGCGGTATTTTC
TCCTTACGCATCTGTGCGGTATTTCACACCGCATATATGGTGCACTCTCAGTACAATCTGCTCTGATGCC
GCATAGTTAAGCCAGTATACACTCCGCTATCGCTACGTGACTGGGTCATGGCTGCGCCCCGACACCCGCC
AACACCCGCTGACGCGCCCTGACGGGCTTGTCTGCTCCCGGCATCCGCTTACAGACAAGCTGTGACCGTC
TCCGGGAGCTGCATGTGTCAGAGGTTTTCACCGTCATCACCGAAACGCGCGAGGCAGCTGCGGTAAAGCT
CATCAGCGTGGTCGTGAAGCGATTCACAGATGTCTGCCTGTTCATCCGCGTCCAGCTCGTTGAGTTTCTC
CAGAAGCGTTAATGTCTGGCTTCTGATAAAGCGGGCCATGTTAAGGGCGGTTTTTTCCTGTTTGGTCACT
GATGCCTCCGTGTAAGGGGGATTTCTGTTCATGGGGGTAATGATACCGATGAAACGAGAGAGGATGCTCA
CGATACGGGTTACTGATGATGAACATGCCCGGTTACTGGAACGTTGTGAGGGTAAACAACTGGCGGTATG
GATGCGGCGGGACCAGAGAAAAATCACTCAGGGTCAATGCCAGCGCTTCGTTAATACAGATGTAGGTGTT
CCACAGGGTAGCCAGCAGCATCCTGCGATGCAGATCCGGAACATAATGGTGCAGGGCGCTGACTTCCGCG
TTTCCAGACTTTACGAAACACGGAAACCGAAGACCATTCATGTTGTTGCTCAGGTCGCAGACGTTTTGCA
GCAGCAGTCGCTTCACGTTCGCTCGCGTATCGGTGATTCATTCTGCTAACCAGTAAGGCAACCCCGCCAG
CCTAGCCGGGTCCTCAACGACAGGAGCACGATCATGCGCACCCGTGGCCAGGACCCAACGCTGCCCGAGA
TGCGCCGCGTGCGGCTGCTGGAGATGGCGGACGCGATGGATATGTTCTGCCAAGGGTTGGTTTGCGCATT
CACAGTTCTCCGCAAGAATTGATTGGCTCCAATTCTTGGAGTGGTGAATCCGTTAGCGAGGTGCCGCCGG
CTTCCATTCAGGTCGAGGTGGCCCGGCTCCATGCACCGCGACGCAACGCGGGGAGGCAGACAAGGTATAG
GGCGGCGCCTACAATCCATGCCAACCCGTTCCATGTGCTCGCCGAGGCGGCATAAATCGCCGTGACGATC
AGCGGTCCAGTGATCGAAGTTAGGCTGGTAAGAGCCGCGAGCGATCCTTGAAGCTGTCCCTGATGGTCGT
CATCTACCTGCCTGGACAGCATGGCCTGCAACGCGGGCATCCCGATGCCGCCGGAAGCGAGAAGAATCAT
AATGGGGAAGGCCATCCAGCCTCGCGTCGCGAACGCCAGCAAGACGTAGCCCAGCGCGTCGGCCGCCATG
CCGGCGATAATGGCCTGCTTCTCGCCGAAACGTTTGGTGGCGGGACCAGTGACGAAGGCTTGAGCGAGGG
CGTGCAAGATTCCGAATACCGCAAGCGACAGGCCGATCATCGTCGCGCTCCAGCGAAAGCGGTCCTCGCC
GAAAATGACCCAGAGCGCTGCCGGCACCTGTCCTACGAGTTGCATGATAAAGAAGACAGTCATAAGTGCG
GCGACGATAGTCATGCCCCGCGCCCACCGGAAGGAGCTGACTGGGTTGAAGGCTCTCAAGGGCATCGGTC
GAGATCCCGGTGCCTAATGAGTGAGCTAACTTACATTAATTGCGTTGCGCTCACTGCCCGCTTTCCAGTC
GGGAAACCTGTCGTGCCAGCTGCATTAATGAATCGGCCAACGCGCGGGGAGAGGCGGTTTGCGTATTGGG
CGCCAGGGTGGTTTTTCTTTTCACCAGTGAGACGGGCAACAGCTGATTGCCCTTCACCGCCTGGCCCTGA
GAGAGTTGCAGCAAGCGGTCCACGCTGGTTTGCCCCAGCAGGCGAAAATCCTGTTTGATGGTGGTTAACG
GCGGGATATAACATGAGCTGTCTTCGGTATCGTCGTATCCCACTACCGAGATATCCGCACCAACGCGCAG
CCCGGACTCGGTAATGGCGCGCATTGCGCCCAGCGCCATCTGATCGTTGGCAACCAGCATCGCAGTGGGA
ACGATGCCCTCATTCAGCATTTGCATGGTTTGTTGAAAACCGGACATGGCACTCCAGTCGCCTTCCCGTT
CCGCTATCGGCTGAATTTGATTGCGAGTGAGATATTTATGCCAGCCAGCCAGACGCAGACGCGCCGAGAC
AGAACTTAATGGGCCCGCTAACAGCGCGATTTGCTGGTGACCCAATGCGACCAGATGCTCCACGCCCAGT
CGCGTACCGTCTTCATGGGAGAAAATAATACTGTTGATGGGTGTCTGGTCAGAGACATCAAGAAATAACG
CCGGAACATTAGTGCAGGCAGCTTCCACAGCAATGGCATCCTGGTCATCCAGCGGATAGTTAATGATCAG
CCCACTGACGCGTTGCGCGAGAAGATTGTGCACCGCCGCTTTACAGGCTTCGACGCCGCTTCGTTCTACC
ATCGACACCACCACGCTGGCACCCAGTTGATCGGCGCGAGATTTAATCGCCGCGACAATTTGCGACGGCG
CGTGCAGGGCCAGACTGGAGGTGGCAACGCCAATCAGCAACGACTGTTTGCCCGCCAGTTGTTGTGCCAC
GCGGTTGGGAATGTAATTCAGCTCCGCCATCGCCGCTTCCACTTTTTCCCGCGTTTTCGCAGAAACGTGG
CTGGCCTGGTTCACCACGCGGGAAACGGTCTGATAAGAGACACCGGCATACTCTGCGACATCGTATAACG
TTACTGGTTTCACATTCACCACCCTGAATTGACTCTCTTCCGGGCGCTATCATGCCATACCGCGAAAGGT
TTTGCGCCATTCGATGGTGTCCGGGATCTCGACGCTCTCCCTTATGCGACTCCTGCATTAGGAAGCAGCC
CAGTAGTAGGTTGAGGCCGTTGAGCACCGCCGCCGCAAGGAATGGTGCATGCAAGGAGATGGCGCCCAAC
AGTCCCCCGGCCACGGGGCCTGCCACCATACCCACGCCGAAACAAGCGCTCATGAGCCCGAAGTGGCGAG
CCCGATCTTCCCCATCGGTGATGTCGGCGATATAGGCGCCAGCAACCGCACCTGTGGCGCCGGTGATGCC
GGCCACGATGCGTCCGGCGTAGAGGATCGAGATCTCGATCCCGCGAAATTAATACGACTCACTATAGGGG
AATTGTGAGCGGATAACAATTCCCCACTAGTAATAATTTTGTTTAACTTTAAGAAGGAGATATACCATGG
AAACTGAAGAAGGTAAACTGGTAATCTGGATTAACGGCGATAAAGGCTATAACGGTCTCGCTGAAGTCGG
TAAGAAATTCGAGAAAGATACCGGAATTAAAGTCACCGTTGAGCATCCGGATAAACTGGAAGAGAAATTC
CCACAGGTTGCGGCAACTGGCGATGGCCCTGACATTATCTTCTGGGCACACGACCGCTTTGGTGGCTACG
CTCAATCTGGCCTGTTGGCTGAAATCACCCCGGACAAAGCGTTCCAGGACAAGCTGTATCCGTTTACCTG
GGATGCCGTACGTTACAACGGCAAGCTGATTGCTTACCCGATCGCTGTTGAAGCGTTATCGCTGATTTAT
AACAAAGACCTGCTGCCGAACCCGCCAAAAACCTGGGAAGAGATCCCGGCGCTGGATAAAGAACTGAAAG
CGAAAGGTAAGAGCGCCCTGATGTTCAACCTGCAAGAACCGTACTTCACCTGGCCGCTGATTGCTGCTGA
CGGGGGTTATGCGTTCAAGTATGAAAACGGCAAGTACGACATTAAAGACGTGGGCGTGGATAACGCTGGC
GCGAAAGCGGGTCTGACCTTCCTGGTTGACCTGATTAAAAACAAACACATGAATGCAGACACCGATTACT
CCATCGCAGAAGCTGCCTTTAATAAAGGCGAAACAGCGATGACCATCAACGGCCCGTGGGCATGGTCCAA
CATCGACACCAGCAAAGTGAATTATGGTGTAACGGTACTGCCGACCTTCAAGGGTCAACCATCCAAACCG
TTCGTTGGCGTGCTGAGCGCAGGTATTAACGCCGCCAGTCCGAACAAAGAGCTGGCAAAAGAGTTCCTCG
AAAACTATCTGCTGACTGATGAAGGTCTGGAAGCGGTTAATAAAGACAAACCGCTGGGTGCCGTAGCGCT
GAAGTCTTACGAGGAAGAGTTGGCGAAAGATCCACGTATTGCCGCCACGATGGAAAACGCCCAGAAAGGT
GAAATCATGCCGAACATCCCGCAGATGTCCGCTTTCTGGTATGCCGTGCGTACTGCGGTGATCAACGCCG
CCAGCGGTCGTCAGACTGTCGATGAAGCCCTTAAAGACGCGCAGACTGGTACCGGCAGCGGCCTGGAAGT
TCTGTTCCAGGGGCCCCATATGAAATACAAGCTGGCTGACTACCGTTATGGGCGAGAGGAAATGCTGGCT
CTCTACGTCAAGGAGAACAAGGTCCCGGAAGAGCTGCAGGACAAGGAGTTCGCCGCGGTGCTGCAGGACT
GAGCTAGCCCTAGGAGATCCGGCTGCTAACAAAGCCCGAAAGGAAGCTGAGTTGGCTGCTGCCACCGCTG
AGCAATAACTAGCATAACCCCTTGGGGCCTCTAAACGGGTCTTGAGGGGTTTTTTGCTGAAAGGAGGAAC
TATATCCGGATATCCCGCAAGAGGCCCGGCAGTACCGGCATAACCAAGCCTATGCCTACAGCATCCAGGG
TGACGGTGCCGAGGATGACGATGAGCGCATTGTTAGATTTCATACACGGTGCCTGACTGCGTTAGCAATT
TAACTGTGATAAACTACCGCATTAAAGCTTATCGATGATAAGCTGTCAAACATGAGAA
